Addgene plasmid #35898: Wnt8A Non-STOP
Depositing lab: Marian Waterman. Depositing organization: University of California, Irvine. Publication: A uniform human Wnt expression library reveals a shared secretory pathway and unique signaling activities. Najdi R, Proffitt K, Sprowl S, Kaur S, Yu J, Covey TM, Virshup DM, Waterman ML. Differentiation. 2012 Sep;84(2):203-13. doi: 10.1016/j.diff.2012.06.004. Epub 2012 Jul 9. PubMed 22784633.
Backbone
  Vector backbone: pENTR/D-TOPO
  Backbone manufacturer: Invitrogen
  Backbone size w/o insert (bp): 2580
  Vector type: Entry Vector
Growth in bacteria
  Bacterial resistance: Kanamycin, 50 μg/mL
  Growth temperature: 37°C
  Growth strain: DH5alpha
  Copy number: High Copy
Gene/Insert
  Gene/Insert name: Wnt8A (alt name: Wnt8A)
  Species: H. sapiens (human)
  Insert size (bp): 1062
  Mutation: Silent Mutation A (600) --> G
  Entrez Gene: Wnt8a (a.k.a. Stra11, Wnt-8A, Wnt-8D, Wnt8d)
  Cloning method: Restriction Enzyme
  Sequencing primers: 5′ M13 (-20)-FWD; 3′ M13-Reverse
Terms and licenses: Academic/Nonprofit Terms; Industry Terms: Not Available to Industry
How to cite: Wnt8A Non-STOP was a gift from Marian Waterman (Addgene plasmid # 35898 ; http://n2t.net/addgene:35898 ; RRID:Addgene_35898)
