[The description below was written by a language model from this plasmid's Addgene catalogue record and pLannotate feature annotations shown in this document.]
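Description:
Wnt8A Non-STOP is a Gateway entry clone built on the pENTR/D-TOPO backbone, carrying the human WNT8A open reading frame. It is a small bacterial plasmid of about 3.6 kb, propagated at high copy from a ColE1/pUC-type origin and selected with kanamycin through the aminoglycoside phosphotransferase (KanR) gene. As an entry vector it has no eukaryotic promoter and is not meant to express the gene itself. The only promoter annotated near the insert is a T7 promoter lying outside attL2 on the opposite strand. The rrnB T1 and T2 terminators upstream of the cloning site insulate the insert from read-through transcription in E. coli. The short lacI and lacZα fragments are backbone remnants.

The WNT8A coding sequence (insert listed as 1062 bp) sits between attL1 and attL2. These sites allow LR Clonase-mediated recombination to move it, in a fixed orientation and reading frame, into any attR-containing destination vector. The "Non-STOP" name indicates that the ORF lacks its native termination codon, so after transfer it can be read through into a C-terminal tag or fusion partner supplied by the destination vector. The record notes one silent A-to-G change at position 600, which leaves the protein sequence unaltered. The Entrez entry linked in the catalogue uses mouse-style gene naming, but both the species field and the feature annotation identify the insert as human.

WNT8A encodes a secreted ligand for Frizzled family receptors involved in embryonic patterning. The plasmid belongs to a uniform human Wnt expression library designed for side-by-side comparison of Wnt secretion and signaling activity.
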