Features (pLannotate 1.2.2; 10 found; start..end, strand, type, name):
    121..213     +  CDS            lacI (fragment): lac repressor; lacI; The lac repressor binds to the lac operator to inhibit transcription in E. coli. This inhibition can be relieved by adding lactose or isopropyl-β-D-thiogalactopyranoside (IPTG).
    268..295     -  terminator     rrnB T2 terminator: transcription terminator T2 from the E. coli rrnB gene
    427..470     +  terminator     rrnB T1 terminator: Escherichia coli rrnB; transcription terminator T1 from the E. coli rrnB gene
    517..553     -  CDS            lacZα (fragment): LacZα fragment of β-galactosidase; lacZ fragment
    569..668     +  protein_bind   attL1: mutant version of attL; recombination site for the Gateway® LR reaction LR Clonase™
    689..1741    +  CDS            WNT8A: WNT8A_HUMAN - Also known as WNT8D. Experimental evidence at protein level: Swiss-Prot protein existence level 1. Ligand for members of the frizzled family of seven transmembrane receptors. Plays a role in embryonic patterning. From Homo sapiens (Human).
   1767..1866    -  protein_bind   attL2: mutant version of attL; recombination site for the Gateway® LR reaction LR Clonase™
   1884..1902    -  promoter       T7 promoter: promoter for bacteriophage T7 RNA polymerase
   2036..2845    +  CDS            KanR: aminoglycoside phosphotransferase; aph(3')-Ia; confers resistance to kanamycin in bacteria or G418 (Geneticin®) in eukaryotes
   2992..3580    +  rep_origin     ori: high-copy-number ColE1/pMB1/pBR322/pUC origin of replication
>Addgene plasmid #35898 | Wnt8A Non-STOP | depositor full sequence | sequence record 44164 | Wnt8A Non-STOP sequence 3642 bps
CTTTCCTGCGTTATCCCCTGATTCTGTGGATAACCGTATTACCGCCTTTGAGTGAGCTGATACCGCTCGC
CGCAGCCGAACGACCGAGCGCAGCGAGTCAGTGAGCGAGGAAGCGGAAGAGCGCCCAATACGCAAACCGC
CTCTCCCCGCGCGTTGGCCGATTCATTAATGCAGCTGGCACGACAGGTTTCCCGACTGGAAAGCGGGCAG
TGAGCGCAACGCAATTAATACGCGTACCGCTAGCCAGGAAGAGTTTGTAGAAACGCAAAAAGGCCATCCG
TCAGGATGGCCTTCTGCTTAGTTTGATGCCTGGCAGTTTATGGCGGGCGTCCTGCCCGCCACCCTCCGGG
CCGTTGCTTCACAACGTTCAAATCCGCTCCCGGCGGATTTGTCCTACTCAGGAGAGCGTTCACCGACAAA
CAACAGATAAAACGAAAGGCCCAGTCTTCCGACTGAGCCTTTCGTTTTATTTGATGCCTGGCAGTTCCCT
ACTCTCGCGTTAACGCTAGCATGGATGTTTTCCCAGTCACGACGTTGTAAAACGACGGCCAGTCTTAAGC
TCGGGCCCCAAATAATGATTTTATTTTGACTGATAGTGACCTGTTCGTTGCAACAAATTGATGAGCAATG
CTTTTTTATAATGCCAACTTTGTACAAAAAAGCAGGCTCCGCGGCCGCCCCCTTCACCATGGGGAACCTG
TTTATGCTCTGGGCAGCTCTGGGCATATGCTGTGCTGCATTCAGTGCCTCTGCCTGGTCAGTGAACAATT
TCCTGATAACAGGTCCCAAGGCCTATCTGACCTACACGACTAGTGTGGCCTTGGGTGCCCAGAGTGGCAT
CGAGGAGTGCAAGTTCCAGTTTGCTTGGGAACGCTGGAACTGCCCTGAAAATGCTCTTCAGCTCTCCACC
CACAACAGGCTGAGAAGTGCTACCAGAGAGACTTCCTTCATACATGCTATCAGCTCTGCTGGAGTCATGT
ACATCATCACCAAGAACTGTAGCATGGGTGACTTCGAAAACTGTGGCTGTGATGGGTCAAACAATGGAAA
AACAGGAGGCCATGGCTGGATCTGGGGAGGCTGCAGCGACAATGTGGAATTTGGGGAAAGGATCTCCAAA
CTCTTTGTGGACAGTTTGGAGAAGGGGAAGGATGCCAGAGCCCTGATGAATCTTCACAACAACAGGGCCG
GCAGACTGGCAGTGAGAGCCACCATGAAAAGGACATGCAAATGTCATGGCATCTCTGGGAGCTGCAGCAT
ACAGACATGCTGGCTGCAGCTGGCTGAGTTCCGGGAGATGGGAGACTACCTAAAGGCCAAGTATGACCAG
GCGCTGAAAATTGAAATGGATAAGCGGCAGCTGAGAGCTGGGAACAGCGCCGAGGGCCACTGGGTGCCCG
CTGAGGCCTTCCTTCCTAGCGCAGAGGCGGAACTGATCTTTTTAGAGGAATCACCAGATTACTGTACCTG
CAATTCCAGCCTGGGCATCTATGGCACAGAGGGTCGTGAGTGCCTACAGAACAGCCACAACACATCCAGG
TGGGAGCGACGTAGCTGTGGGCGCCTGTGCACTGAGTGTGGGCTGCAGGTGGAAGAGAGGAAAACTGAGG
TCATAAGCAGCTGTAACTGCAAATTCCAGTGGTGCTGTACGGTCAAGTGTGACCAGTGTAGGCATGTGGT
GAGCAAGTATTACTGCGCACGCTCCCCAGGCAGTGCCCAGTCCCTGGGTAAGGGCAGTGCCTGCATTCTG
AAGGGTGGGCGCGCCGACCCAGCTTTCTTGTACAAAGTTGGCATTATAAGAAAGCATTGCTTATCAATTT
GTTGCAACGAACAGGTCACTATCAGTCAAAATAAAATCATTATTTGCCATCCAGCTGATATCCCCTATAG
TGAGTCGTATTACATGGTCATAGCTGTTTCCTGGCAGCTCTGGCCCGTGTCTCAAAATCTCTGATGTTAC
ATTGCACAAGATAAAAATATATCATCATGAACAATAAAACTGTCTGCTTACATAAACAGTAATACAAGGG
GTGTTATGAGCCATATTCAACGGGAAACGTCGAGGCCGCGATTAAATTCCAACATGGATGCTGATTTATA
TGGGTATAAATGGGCTCGCGATAATGTCGGGCAATCAGGTGCGACAATCTATCGCTTGTATGGGAAGCCC
GATGCGCCAGAGTTGTTTCTGAAACATGGCAAAGGTAGCGTTGCCAATGATGTTACAGATGAGATGGTCA
GACTAAACTGGCTGACGGAATTTATGCCTCTTCCGACCATCAAGCATTTTATCCGTACTCCTGATGATGC
ATGGTTACTCACCACTGCGATCCCCGGAAAAACAGCATTCCAGGTATTAGAAGAATATCCTGATTCAGGT
GAAAATATTGTTGATGCGCTGGCAGTGTTCCTGCGCCGGTTGCATTCGATTCCTGTTTGTAATTGTCCTT
TTAACAGCGATCGCGTATTTCGTCTCGCTCAGGCGCAATCACGAATGAATAACGGTTTGGTTGATGCGAG
TGATTTTGATGACGAGCGTAATGGCTGGCCTGTTGAACAAGTCTGGAAAGAAATGCATAAACTTTTGCCA
TTCTCACCGGATTCAGTCGTCACTCATGGTGATTTCTCACTTGATAACCTTATTTTTGACGAGGGGAAAT
TAATAGGTTGTATTGATGTTGGACGAGTCGGAATCGCAGACCGATACCAGGATCTTGCCATCCTATGGAA
CTGCCTCGGTGAGTTTTCTCCTTCATTACAGAAACGGCTTTTTCAAAAATATGGTATTGATAATCCTGAT
ATGAATAAATTGCAGTTTCATTTGATGCTCGATGAGTTTTTCTAATCAGAATTGGTTAATTGGTTGTAAC
ACTGGCAGAGCATTACGCTGACTTGACGGGACGGCGCAAGCTCATGACCAAAATCCCTTAACGTGAGTTA
CGCGTCGTTCCACTGAGCGTCAGACCCCGTAGAAAAGATCAAAGGATCTTCTTGAGATCCTTTTTTTCTG
CGCGTAATCTGCTGCTTGCAAACAAAAAAACCACCGCTACCAGCGGTGGTTTGTTTGCCGGATCAAGAGC
TACCAACTCTTTTTCCGAAGGTAACTGGCTTCAGCAGAGCGCAGATACCAAATACTGTCCTTCTAGTGTA
GCCGTAGTTAGGCCACCACTTCAAGAACTCTGTAGCACCGCCTACATACCTCGCTCTGCTAATCCTGTTA
CCAGTGGCTGCTGCCAGTGGCGATAAGTCGTGTCTTACCGGGTTGGACTCAAGACGATAGTTACCGGATA
AGGCGCAGCGGTCGGGCTGAACGGGGGGTTCGTGCACACAGCCCAGCTTGGAGCGAACGACCTACACCGA
ACTGAGATACCTACAGCGTGAGCATTGAGAAAGCGCCACGCTTCCCGAAGGGAGAAAGGCGGACAGGTAT
CCGGTAAGCGGCAGGGTCGGAACAGGAGAGCGCACGAGGGAGCTTCCAGGGGGAAACGCCTGGTATCTTT
ATAGTCCTGTCGGGTTTCGCCACCTCTGACTTGAGCGTCGATTTTTGTGATGCTCGTCAGGGGGGCGGAG
CCTATGGAAAAACGCCAGCAACGCGGCCTTTTTACGGTTCCTGGCCTTTTGCTGGCCTTTTGCTCACATG
TT
