>Addgene plasmid #35898 | Wnt8A Non-STOP | addgene partial sequence | sequence record 44985 | M13rev
TCAGCTGGATGGCAAATAATGATTTTATTTTGACTGATAGTGACCTGTTCGTTGCAACAAATTGATAAGC
AATGCTTTCTTATAATGCCAACTTTGTACAAGAAAGCTGGGTCGGCGCGCCCACCCTTCAGAATGCAGGC
ACTGCCCTTACCCAGGGACTGGGCACTGCCTGGGGAGCGTGCGCAGTAATACTTGCTCACCACATGCCTA
CACTGGTCACACTTGACCGTACAGCACCACTGGAATTTGCAGTTACAGCTGCTTATGACCTCAGTTTTCC
TCTCTTCCACCTGCAGCCCACACTCAGTGCACAGGCGCCCACAGCTACGTCGCTCCCACCTGGATGTGTT
GTGGCTGTTCTGTAGGCACTCACGACCCTCTGTGCCATAGATGCCCAGGCTGGAATTGCAGGTACAGTAA
TCTGGTGATTCCTCTAAAAAGATCAGTTCCGCCTCTGCGCTAGGAAGGAAGGCCTCAGCGGGCACCCAGT
GGCCCTCGGCGCTGTTCCCAGCTCTCAGCTGCCGCTTATCCATTTCAATTTTCAGCGCCTGGTCATACTT
GGCCTTTAGGTAGTCTCCCATCTCCCGGAACTCAGCCAGCTGCAGCCAGCATGTCTGTATGCTGCAGCTC
CCAGAGATGCCATGACATTTGCATGTCCTTTTCATGGTGGCTCTCACTGCCAGTCTGCCGGCCCTGTTGT
TGTGAAGATTCATCAGGGCTCTGGCATCCTTCCCCTTCTCCAAACTGTCCACAAAGAGTTTGGAGATCCT
TTCCCCAAATTCCACATTGTCGCTGCAGCCTCCCCAGATCCAGCCATGGCCTCCTGTTTTTCCATTGTTT
GACCCATCACAGCCACAGTT
